Addgene plasmid #82778: pDONR223_KEAP1_p.S102L
Purpose: Gateway Donor vector containing KEAP1, part of the Target Accelerator Plasmid Collection.
Depositing lab: Jesse Boehm & Matthew Meyerson & David Root. Depositing organization: Broad Institute. Publication: High-throughput Phenotyping of Lung Cancer Somatic Mutations. Berger AH, Brooks AN, Wu X, Shrestha Y, Chouinard C, Piccioni F, Bagul M, Kamburov A, Imielinski M, Hogstrom L, Zhu C, Yang X, Pantel S, Sakai R, Watson J, Kaplan N, Campbell JD, Singh S, Root DE, Narayan R, Natoli T, Lahr DL, Tirosh I, Tamayo P, Getz G, Wong B, Doench J, Subramanian A, Golub TR, Meyerson M, Boehm JS. Cancer Cell. 2016 Aug 8;30(2):214-28. doi: 10.1016/j.ccell.2016.06.022. Epub 2016 Jul 28. PubMed 27478040.
Backbone
  Vector backbone: pDONR223
  Backbone manufacturer: Invitrogen
  Vector type: Gateway Entry vector
Growth in bacteria
  Bacterial resistance: Spectinomycin, 50 μg/mL
  Growth temperature: 37°C
  Growth strain: DH5alpha
  Copy number: High Copy
Gene/Insert
  Gene/Insert name: KEAP1 (alt name: NM_012289)
  Species: H. sapiens (human)
  Mutation: S102L; C624S
  Entrez Gene: KEAP1 (a.k.a. INrf2, KLHL19)
  Promoter: None
  Cloning method: Gateway Cloning
  Sequencing primers: 5′ M13pUC-fwd; 3′ M13-Rev
Terms and licenses: Academic/Nonprofit Terms; Industry Terms: Not Available to Industry
Depositor comments: CLOSED (stop codon immediately follows insert)
How to cite: pDONR223_KEAP1_p.S102L was a gift from Jesse Boehm & Matthew Meyerson & David Root (Addgene plasmid # 82778 ; http://n2t.net/addgene:82778 ; RRID:Addgene_82778)
