[The description below was written by a language model from this plasmid's Addgene catalogue record and pLannotate feature annotations shown in this document.]
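Description:
pDONR223_KEAP1_p.S102L is a Gateway entry clone built on the Invitrogen pDONR223 backbone, carrying a mutant open reading frame of human KEAP1 (also known as INrf2 or KLHL19). It is a 4,668 nt plasmid propagated in E. coli at high copy from a ColE1/pUC-type origin and selected with spectinomycin through the aadA (SmR) aminoglycoside adenylyltransferase gene. This gene sits downstream of a fragment of a class 1 integron Pc promoter and a short remnant of a gentamicin resistance gene. rrnB T1 and T2 terminators lie upstream of the cloning region, where they insulate the insert from read-through transcription. Small lacI and lacZα fragments are also annotated as backbone remnants.

The KEAP1 coding sequence is flanked on both sides by attL recombination sites, so it can be moved by an LR Clonase reaction into any compatible Gateway destination vector. The automated annotation labels both sites as attL3. It also marks only part of the region between them as KEAP1, calling it a fragment, although the catalogue describes the insert simply as KEAP1. The record lists two amino acid changes, S102L and C624S, of which S102L gives the construct its name. The clone is "closed", meaning a stop codon directly follows the insert, so C-terminal fusion tags from a destination vector will not be read through. There is no promoter driving the insert in this vector. A T7 promoter lies just outside one attL site, and expression depends on the destination vector chosen. The plasmid belongs to the Target Accelerator Plasmid Collection and was generated for high-throughput phenotyping of somatic mutations found in lung cancer.
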