Features (pLannotate 1.2.2; 12 found; start..end, strand, type, name):
    121..213     +  CDS            lacI (fragment): lac repressor; lacI; The lac repressor binds to the lac operator to inhibit transcription in E. coli. This inhibition can be relieved by adding lactose or isopropyl-β-D-thiogalactopyranoside (IPTG).
    268..295     -  terminator     rrnB T2 terminator: transcription terminator T2 from the E. coli rrnB gene
    427..470     +  terminator     rrnB T1 terminator: Escherichia coli rrnB; transcription terminator T1 from the E. coli rrnB gene
    517..553     -  CDS            lacZα (fragment): LacZα fragment of β-galactosidase; lacZ fragment
    570..665     +  protein_bind   attL3: mutant version of attL; recombination site for the Gateway® LR reaction LR Clonase™
    671..1999    +  CDS            KEAP1 (fragment) (sequence partly withheld): KEAP1_HUMAN - Also known as INRF2 From Homo sapiens (Human).
   2550..2645    -  protein_bind   attL3: mutant version of attL; recombination site for the Gateway® LR reaction LR Clonase™
   2664..2682    -  promoter       T7 promoter: promoter for bacteriophage T7 RNA polymerase
   2872..2895    +  promoter       Pc promoter (fragment): intI1 (promoter lies within the coding sequence); class 1 integron promoter
   3071..3127    +  CDS            GmR (fragment): gentamycin acetyltransferase; aacC1; confers resistance to gentamycin
   3134..3925    +  CDS            SmR: aminoglycoside adenylyltransferase (Murphy, 1985); aadA; confers resistance to spectinomycin and streptomycin
   4018..4606    +  rep_origin     ori: high-copy-number ColE1/pMB1/pBR322/pUC origin of replication
>Addgene plasmid #82778 | pDONR223_KEAP1_p.S102L | addgene full sequence | sequence record 161864 | Addgene NGS result
CTTTCCTGCGTTATCCCCTGATTCTGTGGATAACCGTATTACCGCCTTTGAGTGAGCTGATACCGCTCGC
CGCAGCCGAACGACCGAGCGCAGCGAGTCAGTGAGCGAGGAAGCGGAAGAGCGCCCAATACGCAAACCGC
CTCTCCCCGCGCGTTGGCCGATTCATTAATGCAGCTGGCACGACAGGTTTCCCGACTGGAAAGCGGGCAG
TGAGCGCAACGCAATTAATACGCGTACCGCTAGCCAGGAAGAGTTTGTAGAAACGCAAAAAGGCCATCCG
TCAGGATGGCCTTCTGCTTAGTTTGATGCCTGGCAGTTTATGGCGGGCGTCCTGCCCGCCACCCTCCGGG
CCGTTGCTTCACAACGTTCAAATCCGCTCCCGGCGGATTTGTCCTACTCAGGAGAGCGTTCACCGACAAA
CAACAGATAAAACGAAAGGCCCAGTCTTCCGACTGAGCCTTTCGTTTTATTTGATGCCTGGCAGTTCCCT
ACTCTCGCGTTAACGCTAGCATGGATGTTTTCCCAGTCACGACGTTGTAAAACGACGGCCAGTCTTAAGC
TCGGGCCCCAAATAATGATTTTATTTTGACTGATAGTGACCTGTTCGTTGCAACAAATTGATGAGCAATG
CTTTTTTATAATGCCAACTTTGTACAAAAAAGTTGGCACCATGCAGCCAGATCCCAGGCCTAGCGGGGCT
GGGGCCTGCTGCCGATTCCTGCCCCTGCAGTCACAGTGCCCTGAGGGGGCAGGGGACGCGGTGATGTACG
CCTCCACTGAGTGCAAGGCGGAGGTGACGCCCTCCCAGCATGGCAACCGCACCTTCAGCTACACCCTGGA
GGATCATACCAAGCAGGCCTTTGGCATCATGAACGAGCTGCGGCTCAGCCAGCAGCTGTGTGACGTCACA
CTGCAGGTCAAGTACCAGGATGCACCGGCCGCCCAGTTCATGGCCCACAAGGTGGTGCTGGCCTTATCCA
GCCCTGTCTTCAAGGCCATGTTCACCAACGGGCTGCGGGAGCAGGGCATGGAGGTGGTGTCCATTGAGGG
TATCCACCCCAAGGTCATGGAGCGCCTCATTGAATTCGCCTACACGGCCTCCATCTCCATGGGCGAGAAG
TGTGTCCTCCACGTCATGAACGGTGCTGTCATGTACCAGATCGACAGCGTTGTCCGTGCCTGCAGTGACT
TCCTGGTGCAGCAGCTGGACCCCAGCAATGCCATCGGCATCGCCAACTTCGCTGAGCAGATTGGCTGTGT
GGAGTTGCACCAGCGTGCCCGGGAGTACATCTACATGCATTTTGGGGAGGTGGCCAAGCAAGAGGAGTTC
TTCAACCTGTCCCACTGCCAACTGGTGACCCTCATCAGCCGGGACGACCTGAACGTGCGCTGCGAGTCCG
AGGTCTTCCACGCCTGCATCAACTGGGTCAAGTACGACTGCGAACAGCGACGGTTCTACGTCCAGGCGCT
GCTGCGGGCCGTGCGCTGCCACTCGTTGACGCCGAACTTCCTGCAGATGCAGCTGCAGAAGTGCGAGATC
CTGCAGTCCGACTCCCGCTGCAAGGACTACCTGGTCAAGATCTTCGAGGAGCTCACCCTGCACAAGCCCA
CGCAGGTGATGCCCTGCCGGGCG
[864 nt withheld, positions 1634-2497]
ATGGAGCCCTGCCGGAAGCAGATTGACCAGCAGAACTGTACCAGTTGATTGCCAACTTTCTTGTACAAAG
TTGGCATTATAAGAAAGCATTGCTTATCAATTTGTTGCAACGAACAGGTCACTATCAGTCAAAATAAAAT
CATTATTTGCCATCCAGCTGATATCCCCTATAGTGAGTCGTATTACATGGTCATAGCTGTTTCCTGGCAG
CTCTGGCCCGTGTCTCAAAATCTCTGATGTTACATTGCACAAGATAAAAATATATCATCATGCCTCCTCT
AGACCAGCCAGGACAGAAATGCCTCGACTTCGCTGCTACCCAAGGTTGCCGGGTGACGCACACCGTGGAA
ACGGATGAAGGCACGAACCCAGTGGACATAAGCCTGTTCGGTTCGTAAGCTGTAATGCAAGTAGCGTATG
CGCTCACGCAACTGGTCCAGAACCTTGACCGAACGCAGCGGTGGTAACGGCGCAGTGGCGGTTTTCATGG
CTTGTTATGACTGTTTTTTTGGGGTACAGTCTATGCCTCGGGCATCCAAGCAGCAAGCGCGTTACGCCGT
GGGTCGATGTTTGATGTTATGGAGCAGCAACGATGTTACGCAGCAGGGCAGTCGCCCTAAAACAAAGTTA
AACATTATGAGGGAAGCGGTGATCGCCGAAGTATCGACTCAACTATCAGAGGTAGTTGGCGTCATCGAGC
GCCATCTCGAACCGACGTTGCTGGCCGTACATTTGTACGGCTCCGCAGTGGATGGCGGCCTGAAGCCACA
CAGTGATATTGATTTGCTGGTTACGGTGACCGTAAGGCTTGATGAAACAACGCGGCGAGCTTTGATCAAC
GACCTTTTGGAAACTTCGGCTTCCCCTGGAGAGAGCGAGATTCTCCGCGCTGTAGAAGTCACCATTGTTG
TGCACGACGACATCATTCCGTGGCGTTATCCAGCTAAGCGCGAACTGCAATTTGGAGAATGGCAGCGCAA
TGACATTCTTGCAGGTATCTTCGAGCCAGCCACGATCGACATTGATCTGGCTATCTTGCTGACAAAAGCA
AGAGAACATAGCGTTGCCTTGGTAGGTCCAGCGGCGGAGGAACTCTTTGATCCGGTTCCTGAACAGGATC
TATTTGAGGCGCTAAATGAAACCTTAACGCTATGGAACTCGCCGCCCGACTGGGCTGGCGATGAGCGAAA
TGTAGTGCTTACGTTGTCCCGCATTTGGTACAGCGCAGTAACCGGCAAAATCGCGCCGAAGGATGTCGCT
GCCGACTGGGCAATGGAGCGCCTGCCGGCCCAGTATCAGCCCGTCATACTTGAAGCTAGACAGGCTTATC
TTGGACAAGAAGAAGATCGCTTGGCCTCGCGCGCAGATCAGTTGGAAGAATTTGTCCACTACGTGAAAGG
CGAGATCACCAAGGTAGTCGGCAAATAACCCTCGAGCCACCCATGACCAAAATCCCTTAACGTGAGTTAC
GCGTCGTTCCACTGAGCGTCAGACCCCGTAGAAAAGATCAAAGGATCTTCTTGAGATCCTTTTTTTCTGC
GCGTAATCTGCTGCTTGCAAACAAAAAAACCACCGCTACCAGCGGTGGTTTGTTTGCCGGATCAAGAGCT
ACCAACTCTTTTTCCGAAGGTAACTGGCTTCAGCAGAGCGCAGATACCAAATACTGTTCTTCTAGTGTAG
CCGTAGTTAGGCCACCACTTCAAGAACTCTGTAGCACCGCCTACATACCTCGCTCTGCTAATCCTGTTAC
CAGTGGCTGCTGCCAGTGGCGATAAGTCGTGTCTTACCGGGTTGGACTCAAGACGATAGTTACCGGATAA
GGCGCAGCGGTCGGGCTGAACGGGGGGTTCGTGCACACAGCCCAGCTTGGAGCGAACGACCTACACCGAA
CTGAGATACCTACAGCGTGAGCTATGAGAAAGCGCCACGCTTCCCGAAGGGAGAAAGGCGGACAGGTATC
CGGTAAGCGGCAGGGTCGGAACAGGAGAGCGCACGAGGGAGCTTCCAGGGGGAAACGCCTGGTATCTTTA
TAGTCCTGTCGGGTTTCGCCACCTCTGACTTGAGCGTCGATTTTTGTGATGCTCGTCAGGGGGGCGGAGC
CTATGGAAAAACGCCAGCAACGCGGCCTTTTTACGGTTCCTGGCCTTTTGCTGGCCTTTTGCTCACATGT
T
