>Addgene plasmid #82778 | pDONR223_KEAP1_p.S102L | depositor partial sequence | sequence record 157504 | Insert sequence
ATGCAGCCAGATCCCAGGCCTAGCGGGGCTGGGGCCTGCTGCCGATTCCTGCCCCTGCAGTCACAGTGCC
CTGAGGGGGCAGGGGACGCGGTGATGTACGCCTCCACTGAGTGCAAGGCGGAGGTGACGCCCTCCCAGCA
TGGCAACCGCACCTTCAGCTACACCCTGGAGGATCATACCAAGCAGGCCTTTGGCATCATGAACGAGCTG
CGGCTCAGCCAGCAGCTGTGTGACGTCACACTGCAGGTCAAGTACCAGGATGCACCGGCCGCCCAGTTCA
TGGCCCACAAGGTGGTGCTGGCCTTATCCAGCCCTGTCTTCAAGGCCATGTTCACCAACGGGCTGCGGGA
GCAGGGCATGGAGGTGGTGTCCATTGAGGGTATCCACCCCAAGGTCATGGAGCGCCTCATTGAATTCGCC
TACACGGCCTCCATCTCCATGGGCGAGAAGTGTGTCCTCCACGTCATGAACGGTGCTGTCATGTACCAGA
TCGACAGCGTTGTCCGTGCCTGCAGTGACTTCCTGGTGCAGCAGCTGGACCCCAGCAATGCCATCGGCAT
CGCCAACTTCGCTGAGCAGATTGGCTGTGTGGAGTTGCACCAGCGTGCCCGGGAGTACATCTACATGCAT
TTTGGGGAGGTGGCCAAGCAAGAGGAGTTCTTCAACCTGTCCCACTGCCAACTGGTGACCCTCATCAGCC
GGGACGACCTGAACGTGCGCTGCGAGTCCGAGGTCTTCCACGCCTGCATCAACTGGGTCAAGTACGACTG
CGAACAGCGACGGTTCTACGTCCAGGCGCTGCTGCGGGCCGTGCGCTGCCACTCGTTGACGCCGAACTTC
CTGCAGATGCAGCTGCAGAAGTGCGAGATCCTGCAGTCCGACTCCCGCTGCAAGGACTACCTGGTCAAGA
TCTTCGAGGAGCTCACCCTGCACAAGCCCACGCAGGTGATGCCCTGCCGGGCG
[864 nt withheld, positions 964-1827]
ATGGAGCCCTGCCGGAAGCAGATTGACCAGCAGAACTGTACCAGTTGA
